Addgene plasmid #231764: pCaggs-mGold2t
Purpose: Expression of mGold2t in mammalian cells
Depositing lab: Francois St-Pierre. Depositing organization: Baylor College of Medicine. Publication: Bright and photostable yellow fluorescent proteins for extended imaging. Lee J, Lai S, Yang S, Zhao S, Blanco FA, Lyons AC, Merino-Urteaga R, Ahrens JF, Nguyen NA, Liu H, Liu Z, Lambert GG, Shaner NC, Chen L, Tolias KF, Zhang J, Ha T, St-Pierre F. Nat Commun. 2025 Apr 4;16(1):3241. doi: 10.1038/s41467-025-58223-5. PubMed 40185748.
Backbone
  Vector backbone: pCaggs
  Backbone size w/o insert (bp): 6105
  Vector type: Mammalian Expression
Growth in bacteria
  Bacterial resistance: Ampicillin, 100 μg/mL
  Growth temperature: 37°C
  Growth strain: DH5alpha
  Copy number: High Copy
Gene/Insert
  Gene/Insert name: mGold2t (alt names: mGold(V1A;V22I;H77N;Q80R;K101E;D117G; I123V;S147C;Y151F;K156R;K158Q;A163V;D173V;S205T;G232S); mVenus(V1A;V22I;L46F;T63S;H77N;Q80R;K101E;D117G; I123V;S147C;Y151F;K156R;K158Q;A163V;D173V;S205T;G232S))
  Species: Synthetic
  Insert size (bp): 720
  Mutation: mGold2t is mGold with V1A;V22I;H77N;Q80R;K101E;D117G; I123V;S147C;Y151F;K156R;K158Q;A163V;D173V;S205T;G232S mutations
  Promoter: Actin promoter with CMV enhancer
  Cloning method: Restriction Enzyme; 5′ cloning site NheI (not destroyed); 3′ cloning site HindIII (not destroyed)
  Sequencing primers: 5′ aaggtggtggctggtgtggc
Terms and licenses: Academic/Nonprofit Terms; Industry Terms: Not Available to Industry
How to cite: pCaggs-mGold2t was a gift from Francois St-Pierre (Addgene plasmid # 231764 ; http://n2t.net/addgene:231764 ; RRID:Addgene_231764)
