[The description below was written by a language model from this plasmid's Addgene catalogue record and pLannotate feature annotations shown in this document.]
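Description:
pCaggs-mGold2t is a mammalian expression plasmid built on the pCaggs backbone, designed to express the yellow fluorescent protein mGold2t in mammalian cells. In bacteria it is maintained through a high-copy ColE1/pUC-type origin and selected with ampicillin via the β-lactamase gene under its own promoter. An f1 phage origin is also present, along with residual lac promoter, operator and CAP-site elements carried over from the cloning vector.

The payload is a synthetic 720 bp open reading frame cloned between NheI and HindIII sites, both retained. The annotation software labels it as mGold, the photostable mVenus derivative, because mGold2t is an engineered variant of that protein carrying fifteen additional substitutions. Transcription is driven by the composite CAG arrangement: the human CMV immediate-early enhancer, the chicken β-actin promoter, and a chimeric chicken β-actin/rabbit β-globin intron, which together give strong, broadly active expression in mammalian cells. The short feature called as a β-globin coding fragment just upstream of the insert most likely reflects globin-derived sequence at the end of this intron region rather than an expressed gene. The transcript is terminated by the bovine growth hormone polyadenylation signal.

A second cassette places puromycin N-acetyltransferase under the SV40 enhancer/early promoter with an SV40 polyadenylation signal, which could allow puromycin selection of transfected cells. A fragment of a bleomycin-resistance gene follows it and appears to be a cloning remnant. The record supports use as a source of untagged, cytosolic mGold2t for imaging applications that need a bright, photostable yellow fluorophore, or as a template for building fusions.
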