Features (pLannotate 1.2.2; 19 found; start..end, strand, type, name):
     14..733     +  CDS            mGold: photostable derivative of mVenus (Lee et al., 2020) mammalian codon-optimized
    854..1078    +  polyA_signal   bGH poly(A) signal: bovine growth hormone polyadenylation signal
   1082..1103    +  promoter       SV40 promoter (fragment): SV40 enhancer and early promoter
   1124..1552    +  rep_origin     f1 ori (sequence partly withheld): f1 bacteriophage origin of replication; arrow indicates direction of (+) strand synthesis
   1566..1895    +  promoter       SV40 promoter: SV40 enhancer and early promoter
   1906..2505    +  CDS            PuroR: puromycin N-acetyltransferase; pac from Streptomyces alboniger; confers resistance to puromycin
   2512..2670    +  CDS            ble (fragment): BLE_KLEPN - Experimental evidence at protein level: Swiss-Prot protein existence level 1. Binding protein with a strong affinity to the bleomycin family of antibiotics. Binds to CL990; an antimitotic-antibiotic compound. From Klebsiella pneumoniae.
   2665..2786    +  polyA_signal   SV40 poly(A) signal: SV40 polyadenylation signal
   2859..2875    -  protein_bind   lac operator: The lac repressor binds to the lac operator to inhibit transcription in E. coli. This inhibition can be relieved by adding lactose or isopropyl-β-D-thiogalactopyranoside (IPTG). lac repressor encoded by lacI
   2883..2913    -  promoter       lac promoter: promoter for the E. coli lac operon
   2928..2949    -  protein_bind   CAP binding site: CAP binding activates transcription in the presence of cAMP. E. coli catabolite activator protein
   2962..3054    -  CDS            lacI (fragment): lac repressor; lacI; The lac repressor binds to the lac operator to inhibit transcription in E. coli. This inhibition can be relieved by adding lactose or isopropyl-β-D-thiogalactopyranoside (IPTG).
   3237..3825    -  rep_origin     ori: high-copy-number ColE1/pMB1/pBR322/pUC origin of replication
   3996..4856    -  CDS            AmpR: β-lactamase; bla; confers resistance to ampicillin, carbenicillin, and related antibiotics
   4857..4961    -  promoter       AmpR promoter: bla
   4993..5372    +  enhancer       CMV enhancer: human cytomegalovirus immediate early enhancer
   5374..5650    +  promoter       chicken β-actin promoter: No description available
   5651..6667    +  intron         chimeric intron: chimera between introns from chicken β-actin and rabbit β-globin
   6671..6805    +  CDS            HBB: HBB_COLGU - Experimental evidence at transcript level: Swiss-Prot protein existence level 2. Involved in oxygen transport from the lung to the various peripheral tissues. From Colobus guereza (Mantled guereza) (Eastern black-and-white colobus monkey).
>Addgene plasmid #231764 | pCaggs-mGold2t | addgene full sequence | sequence record 470111 | Addgene NGS Result
GCTAGCCGCCACCATGGCGAGCAAGGGCGAGGAGCTGTTCACCGGGGTGGTGCCCATCCTGGTCGAGCTG
GACGGCGACATAAACGGCCACAAGTTCAGCGTGTCCGGCGAGGGCGAGGGCGATGCCACCTACGGCAAGC
TGACCCTGAAGTTCATCTGCACCACCGGCAAGCTGCCCGTGCCCTGGCCCACCCTCGTGACCAGCCTGGG
CTACGGCCTGCAGTGCTTCGCCCGCTACCCCGACAACATGAAGCGGCACGACTTCTTCAAGTCCGCCATG
CCCGAAGGCTACGTCCAGGAGCGCACCATCTTCTTCGAGGACGACGGCAACTACAAGACCCGCGCCGAGG
TGAAGTTTGAGGGCGGCACCCTGGTGAACCGCGTCGAGCTGAAGGGCATCGACTTCAAGGAGGACGGCAA
CATCCTGGGGCACAAGCTGGAGTACAACTACAACTGCCACAACGTCTTTATCACCGCCGACAGGCAGCAG
AACGGCATCAAGGTCAACTTCAAGATCCGCCACAACATCGAGGTCGGCGGCGTGCAGCTCGCCGACCACT
ACCAGCAGAACACCCCCATCGGCGACGGCCCCGTGCTGCTGCCCGACAACCACTACCTGAGCTACCAGAC
CAAGCTGAGCAAAGACCCCAACGAGAAGCGCGATCACATGGTCCTGCTGGAGTTCGTGACCGCCGCCGGG
ATCACTCTCAGCATGGACGAGCTGTACAAGTAATGAAAGCTTGGTACCGAGCTCGGATCCACTAGTCCAG
TGTGGTGGAATTCTGCAGATATCCAGCACAGTGGCGGCCGCTCGAGTCTAGAGGGCCCGTTTAAACCCGC
TGATCAGCCTCGACTGTGCCTTCTAGTTGCCAGCCATCTGTTGTTTGCCCCTCCCCCGTGCCTTCCTTGA
CCCTGGAAGGTGCCACTCCCACTGTCCTTTCCTAATAAAATGAGGAAATTGCATCGCATTGTCTGAGTAG
GTGTCATTCTATTCTGGGGGGTGGGGTGGGGCAGGACAGCAAGGGGGAGGATTGGGAAGACAATAGCAGG
CATGCTGGGGATGCGGTGGGCTCTATGGCTTCTGAGGCGGAAAGAACCAGCTGGGGCTCTAGGGGGTATC
CCC
[124 nt withheld, positions 1124-1247]
C
[91 nt withheld, positions 1249-1339]
A
[49 nt withheld, positions 1341-1389]
CCTTTGACGTTGGAGTCCACGTTCTTT
[37 nt withheld, positions 1417-1453]
ACCCTATCTCGGTCTATTCTTTTGATTTATAAGGGATTTTGCCGATTTCGGCCTATTGGTTAAAAAATGA
GCTGATTTAACAAAAATTTAACGCGAATTAATTCTGTGGAATGTGTGTCAGTTAGGGTGTGGAAAGTCCC
CAGGCTCCCCAGCAGGCAGAAGTATGCAAAGCATGCATCTCAATTAGTCAGCAACCAGGTGTGGAAAGTC
CCCAGGCTCCCCAGCAGGCAGAAGTATGCAAAGCATGCATCTCAATTAGTCAGCAACCATAGTCCCGCCC
CTAACTCCGCCCATCCCGCCCCTAACTCCGCCCAGTTCCGCCCATTCTCCGCCCCATGGCTGACTAATTT
TTTTTATTTATGCAGAGGCCGAGGCCGCCTCTGCCTCTGAGCTATTCCAGAAGTAGTGAGGAGGCTTTTT
TGGAGGCCTAGGCTTTTGCAAAAAGCTCCCGCATGACCGAGTACAAGCCCACGGTGCGCCTCGCCACCCG
CGACGACGTCCCCAGGGCCGTACGCACCCTCGCCGCCGCGTTCGCCGACTACCCCGCCACGCGCCACACC
GTCGATCCGGACCGCCACATCGAGCGGGTCACCGAGCTGCAAGAACTCTTCCTCACGCGCGTCGGGCTCG
ACATCGGCAAGGTGTGGGTCGCGGACGACGGCGCCGCGGTGGCGGTCTGGACCACGCCGGAGAGCGTCGA
AGCGGGGGCGGTGTTCGCCGAGATCGGCCCGCGCATGGCCGAGTTGAGCGGTTCCCGGCTGGCCGCGCAG
CAACAGATGGAAGGCCTCCTGGCGCCGCACCGGCCCAAGGAGCCCGCGTGGTTCCTGGCCACCGTCGGCG
TCTCGCCCGACCACCAGGGCAAGGGTCTGGGCAGCGCCGTCGTGCTCCCCGGAGTGGAGGCGGCCGAGCG
CGCCGGGGTGCCCGCCTTCCTGGAGACCTCCGCGCCCCGCAACCTCCCCTTCTACGAGCGGCTCGGCTTC
ACCGTCACCGCCGACGTCGAGGTGCCCGAAGGACCGCGCACCTGGTGCATGACCCGCAAGCCCGGTGCCT
GATTCGAAATGACCGACCAAGCGACGCCCAACCTGCCATCACGAGATTTCGATTCCACCGCCGCCTTCTA
TGAAAGGTTGGGCTTCGGAATCGTTTTCCGGGACGCCGGCTGGATGATCCTCCAGCGCGGGGATCTCATG
CTGGAGTTCTTCGCCCACCCCAACTTGTTTATTGCAGCTTATAATGGTTACAAATAAAGCAATAGCATCA
CAAATTTCACAAATAAAGCATTTTTTTCACTGCATTCTAGTTGTGGTTTGTCCAAACTCATCAATGTATC
TTATCATGTCTGTATACCGTCGACCTCTAGCTAGAGCTTGGCGTAATCATGGTCATAGCTGTTTCCTGTG
TGAAATTGTTATCCGCTCACAATTCCACACAACATACGAGCCGGAAGCATAAAGTGTAAAGCCTGGGGTG
CCTAATGAGTGAGCTAACTCACATTAATTGCGTTGCGCTCACTGCCCGCTTTCCAGTCGGGAAACCTGTC
GTGCCAGCTGCATTAATGAATCGGCCAACGCGCGGGGAGAGGCGGTTTGCGTATTGGGCGCTCTTCCGCT
TCCTCGCTCACTGACTCGCTGCGCTCGGTCGTTCGGCTGCGGCGAGCGGTATCAGCTCACTCAAAGGCGG
TAATACGGTTATCCACAGAATCAGGGGATAACGCAGGAAAGAACATGTGAGCAAAAGGCCAGCAAAAGGC
CAGGAACCGTAAAAAGGCCGCGTTGCTGGCGTTTTTCCATAGGCTCCGCCCCCCTGACGAGCATCACAAA
AATCGACGCTCAAGTCAGAGGTGGCGAAACCCGACAGGACTATAAAGATACCAGGCGTTTCCCCCTGGAA
GCTCCCTCGTGCGCTCTCCTGTTCCGACCCTGCCGCTTACCGGATACCTGTCCGCCTTTCTCCCTTCGGG
AAGCGTGGCGCTTTCTCATAGCTCACGCTGTAGGTATCTCAGTTCGGTGTAGGTCGTTCGCTCCAAGCTG
GGCTGTGTGCACGAACCCCCCGTTCAGCCCGACCGCTGCGCCTTATCCGGTAACTATCGTCTTGAGTCCA
ACCCGGTAAGACACGACTTATCGCCACTGGCAGCAGCCACTGGTAACAGGATTAGCAGAGCGAGGTATGT
AGGCGGTGCTACAGAGTTCTTGAAGTGGTGGCCTAACTACGGCTACACTAGAAGAACAGTATTTGGTATC
TGCGCTCTGCTGAAGCCAGTTACCTTCGGAAAAAGAGTTGGTAGCTCTTGATCCGGCAAACAAACCACCG
CTGGTAGCGGTGGTTTTTTTGTTTGCAAGCAGCAGATTACGCGCAGAAAAAAAGGATCTCAAGAAGATCC
TTTGATCTTTTCTACGGGGTCTGACGCTCAGTGGAACGAAAACTCACGTTAAGGGATTTTGGTCATGAGA
TTATCAAAAAGGATCTTCACCTAGATCCTTTTAAATTAAAAATGAAGTTTTAAATCAATCTAAAGTATAT
ATGAGTAAACTTGGTCTGACAGTTACCAATGCTTAATCAGTGAGGCACCTATCTCAGCGATCTGTCTATT
TCGTTCATCCATAGTTGCCTGACTCCCCGTCGTGTAGATAACTACGATACGGGAGGGCTTACCATCTGGC
CCCAGTGCTGCAATGATACCGCGAGACCCACGCTCACCGGCTCCAGATTTATCAGCAATAAACCAGCCAG
CCGGAAGGGCCGAGCGCAGAAGTGGTCCTGCAACTTTATCCGCCTCCATCCAGTCTATTAATTGTTGCCG
GGAAGCTAGAGTAAGTAGTTCGCCAGTTAATAGTTTGCGCAACGTTGTTGCCATTGCTACAGGCATCGTG
GTGTCACGCTCGTCGTTTGGTATGGCTTCATTCAGCTCCGGTTCCCAACGATCAAGGCGAGTTACATGAT
CCCCCATGTTGTGCAAAAAAGCGGTTAGCTCCTTCGGTCCTCCGATCGTTGTCAGAAGTAAGTTGGCCGC
AGTGTTATCACTCATGGTTATGGCAGCACTGCATAATTCTCTTACTGTCATGCCATCCGTAAGATGCTTT
TCTGTGACTGGTGAGTACTCAACCAAGTCATTCTGAGAATAGTGTATGCGGCGACCGAGTTGCTCTTGCC
CGGCGTCAATACGGGATAATACCGCGCCACATAGCAGAACTTTAAAAGTGCTCATCATTGGAAAACGTTC
TTCGGGGCGAAAACTCTCAAGGATCTTACCGCTGTTGAGATCCAGTTCGATGTAACCCACTCGTGCACCC
AACTGATCTTCAGCATCTTTTACTTTCACCAGCGTTTCTGGGTGAGCAAAAACAGGAAGGCAAAATGCCG
CAAAAAAGGGAATAAGGGCGACACGGAAATGTTGAATACTCATACTCTTCCTTTTTCAATATTATTGAAG
CATTTATCAGGGTTATTGTCTCATGAGCGGATACATATTTGAATGTATTTAGAAAAATAAACAAATAGGG
GTTCCGCGCACATTTCCCCGAAAAGTGCCACCTGACGTCGACATTGATTATTGACTAGTTATTAATAGTA
ATCAATTACGGGGTCATTAGTTCATAGCCCATATATGGAGTTCCGCGTTACATAACTTACGGTAAATGGC
CCGCCTGGCTGACCGCCCAACGACCCCCGCCCATTGACGTCAATAATGACGTATGTTCCCATAGTAACGC
CAATAGGGACTTTCCATTGACGTCAATGGGTGGAGTATTTACGGTAAACTGCCCACTTGGCAGTACATCA
AGTGTATCATATGCCAAGTACGCCCCCTATTGACGTCAATGACGGTAAATGGCCCGCCTGGCATTATGCC
CAGTACATGACCTTATGGGACTTTCCTACTTGGCAGTACATCTACGTATTAGTCATCGCTATTACCATGG
TCGAGGTGAGCCCCACGTTCTGCTTCACTCTCCCCATCTCCCCCCCCTCCCCACCCCCAATTTTGTATTT
ATTTATTTTTTAATTATTTTGTGCAGCGATGGGGGCGGGGGGGGGGGGGGGCGCGCGCCAGGCGGGGCGG
GGCGGGGCGAGGGGCGGGGCGGGGCGAGGCGGAGAGGTGCGGCGGCAGCCAATCAGAGCGGCGCGCTCCG
AAAGTTTCCTTTTATGGCGAGGCGGCGGCGGCGGCGGCCCTATAAAAAGCGAAGCGCGCGGCGGGCGGGA
GTCGCTGCGCGCTGCCTTCGCCCCGTGCCCCGCTCCGCCGCCGCCTCGCGCCGCCCGCCCCGGCTCTGAC
TGACCGCGTTACTCCCACAGGTGAGCGGGCGGGACGGCCCTTCTCCTCCGGGCTGTAATTAGCGCTTGGT
TTAATGACGGCTTGTTTCTTTTCTGTGGCTGCGTGAAAGCCTTGAGGGGCTCCGGGAGGGCCCTTTGTGC
GGGGGGAGCGGCTCGGGGGGTGCGTGCGTGTGTGTGTGCGTGGGGAGCGCCGCGTGCGGCTCCGCGCTGC
CCGGCGGCTGTGAGCGCTGCGGGCGCGGCGCGGGGCTTTGTGCGCTCCGCAGTGTGCGCGAGGGGAGCGC
GGCCGGGGGCGGTGCCCCGCGGTGCGGGGGGGGCTGCGAGGGGAACAAAGGCTGCGTGCGGGGTGTGTGC
GTGGGGGGGTGAGCAGGGGGTGTGGGCGCGTCGGTCGGGCTGCAACCCCCCCTGCACCCCCCTCCCCGAG
TTGCTGAGCACGGCCCGGCTTCGGGTGCGGGGCTCCGTACGGGGCGTGGCGCGGGGCTCGCCGTGCCGGG
CGGGGGGTGGCGGCAGGTGGGGGTGCCGGGCGGGGCGGGGCCGCCTCGGGCCGGGGAGGGCTCGGGGGAG
GGGCGCGGCGGCCCCCGGAGCGCCGGCGGCTGTCGAGGCGCGGCGAGCCGCAGCCATTGCCTTTTATGGT
AATCGTGCGAGAGGGCGCAGGGACTTCCTTTGTCCCAAATCTGTGCGGAGCCGAAATCTGGGAGGCGCCG
CCGCACCCCCTCTAGCGGGCGCGGGGCGAAGCGGTGCGGCGCCGGCAGGAAGGAAATGGGCGGGGAGGGC
CTTCGTGCGTCGCCGCGCCGCCGTCCCCTTCTCCCTCTCCAGCCTCGGGGCTGTCCGCGGGGGGACGGCT
GCCTTCGGGGGGGACGGGGCAGGGCGGGGTTCGGCTTCTGGCGTGTGACCGGCGGCTCTAGAGCCTCTGC
TAACCATGTTCATGCCTTCTTCTTTTTCCTACAGCTCCTGGGCAACGTGCTGGTTATTGTGCTGTCTCAT
CATTTTGGCAAAGAATTCCTCGAGGAATTCACTCCTCAGGTGCAGGCTGCCTATCAGAAGGTGGTGGCTG
GTGTGGCCAATGCCCTGGCTCACAAATACCACTGAGATCTGCATGA
